Addgene plasmid #154846: str-KDEL_Stx5LdeltaER-SBP-mCitrine
Purpose: Synchronize trafficking of Stx5LdeltaER (M55V) from the ER, for use with FLIM (RUSH system)
Depositing lab: Geert van den Bogaart. Depositing organization: University of Groningen. Publication: Congenital disorder of glycosylation caused by starting site-specific variant in syntaxin-5. Linders PTA, Gerretsen ECF, Ashikov A, Vals MA, de Boer R, Revelo NH, Arts R, Baerenfaenger M, Zijlstra F, Huijben K, Raymond K, Muru K, Fjodorova O, Pajusalu S, Ounap K, Ter Beest M, Lefeber D, van den Bogaart G. Nat Commun. 2021 Oct 28;12(1):6227. doi: 10.1038/s41467-021-26534-y. PubMed 34711829.
Backbone
  Vector backbone: pIRES_neo3
  Backbone manufacturer: Clontech
  Total vector size (bp): 6981
  Vector type: Mammalian Expression
Growth in bacteria
  Bacterial resistance: Ampicillin, 100 μg/mL
  Growth temperature: 37°C
  Growth strain: NEB Stable
  Copy number: High Copy
Gene/Insert
  Gene/Insert name: Stx5 (Long isoform) (alt names: STX5; Syntaxin 5; STX5A)
  Species: H. sapiens (human)
  Insert size (bp): 1066
  Mutation: Changed Methionine 55 to Valine, causes loss of Stx5S expression. Changed Arginine 4, Lysine 5 and Arginine 6 to Alanine
  GenBank ID: NM_003164.5
  Entrez Gene: STX5 (a.k.a. CDG2AA, SED5, STX5A)
  Promoter: CMV
  Tag / fusion protein: Streptavidin Binding Protein (SBP) (C terminal on insert); mCitrine (C terminal on insert)
  Cloning method: Restriction Enzyme; 5′ cloning site SmaI (not destroyed); 3′ cloning site SmaI (not destroyed)
  Sequencing primers: 5′ IRES-F; 3′ pEGFP-all
Terms and licenses: Academic/Nonprofit Terms; Industry Terms: Not Available to Industry
How to cite: str-KDEL_Stx5LdeltaER-SBP-mCitrine was a gift from Geert van den Bogaart (Addgene plasmid # 154846 ; http://n2t.net/addgene:154846 ; RRID:Addgene_154846)
