[The description below was written by a language model from this plasmid's Addgene catalogue record and pLannotate feature annotations shown in this document.]
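Description:
str-KDEL_Stx5LdeltaER-SBP-mCitrine is a bicistronic mammalian expression plasmid built on the pIRES_neo3 backbone and designed for the RUSH (retention using selective hooks) system. It is propagated in E. coli through a high-copy ColE1/pUC-type origin with ampicillin resistance (AmpR). No neomycin resistance cassette is annotated in the feature table, consistent with the position downstream of the IRES being occupied by the reporter rather than a mammalian selection marker. The catalogue lists a size of 6,981 bp, while the sequenced record is 7,047 nt.

A single CMV enhancer/promoter drives one transcript carrying two open reading frames. The first encodes the "hook": a streptavidin core preceded by a fragment annotated as STIM1, presumably serving as a signal sequence. According to the construct name it carries a KDEL retrieval motif that keeps it in the ER lumen. This is followed by a chimeric intron and an EMCV IRES, which allows translation of the second cistron, the reporter. The reporter is the long isoform of human syntaxin 5 (Stx5L) fused at its C terminus to streptavidin-binding peptide (SBP) and mCitrine, and the transcript ends in SV40 polyadenylation signals. The M55V change removes the internal start site and so abolishes expression of the short isoform. Substituting Arg4, Lys5 and Arg6 with alanine gives the "deltaER" variant, which by its name lacks the ER retrieval motif.

In RUSH, the SBP-tagged reporter is held in the ER by binding to the streptavidin hook. Adding biotin releases it, so a synchronized wave of Stx5L leaves the ER. The mCitrine tag allows imaging, and the record states that the construct is intended for use with fluorescence lifetime imaging (FLIM).
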