Features (pLannotate 1.2.2; 22 found; start..end, strand, type, name):
      1..380     +  enhancer       CMV enhancer: human cytomegalovirus immediate early enhancer
    381..584     +  promoter       CMV promoter: human cytomegalovirus (CMV) immediate early promoter
    580..613     +  LTR            5' LTR (truncated) (fragment): truncated 5' long terminal repeat (LTR) from HIV-1
    629..647     +  promoter       T7 promoter: promoter for bacteriophage T7 RNA polymerase
    720..833     +  CDS            STIM1 (fragment): STIM1_HUMAN - Also known as GOK From Homo sapiens (Human).
    819..1319    +  CDS            SAV_STRAV (fragment): Experimental evidence at protein level: Swiss-Prot protein existence level 1. The biological function of streptavidin is not known. Forms a strong non-covalent specific complex with biotin (one molecule of biotin per subunit of streptavidin). From Streptomyces avidinii.
   1412..1641    +  intron         chimeric intron: chimera between introns from adenovirus and immunoglobulin heavy chain genes
   1824..2286    +  misc_feature   IRES: internal ribosome entry site (IRES) of the encephalomyocarditis virus (EMCV)
   2317..3381    +  CDS            STX5: STX5_HUMAN - Also known as STX5A. Experimental evidence at protein level: Swiss-Prot protein existence level 1. Mediates endoplasmic reticulum to Golgi transport. Together with p115/USO1 and GM130/GOLGA2, involved in vesicle tethering and fusion at the cis-Golgi membrane to maintain the stacked and inter- connected structure of the Golgi apparatus. From Homo sapiens (Human).
   3535..4248    +  CDS            mCitrine: mCitrine is a basic (constitutively fluorescent) yellow fluorescent protein published in 2001, derived from Aequorea victoria.
   4273..4357    +  CDS            large T antigen (fragment): large T antigen from SV40 (simian virus 40)
   4380..4501    +  polyA_signal   SV40 poly(A) signal: SV40 polyadenylation signal
   4512..4554    +  polyA_signal   SV40 poly(A) signal (fragment): SV40 polyadenylation signal
   4565..4616    +  polyA_signal   SV40 poly(A) signal (fragment): SV40 polyadenylation signal
   4680..4696    -  protein_bind   lac operator: The lac repressor binds to the lac operator to inhibit transcription in E. coli. This inhibition can be relieved by adding lactose or isopropyl-β-D-thiogalactopyranoside (IPTG). lac repressor encoded by lacI
   4704..4734    -  promoter       lac promoter: promoter for the E. coli lac operon
   4749..4770    -  protein_bind   CAP binding site: CAP binding activates transcription in the presence of cAMP. E. coli catabolite activator protein
   4783..4875    -  CDS            lacI (fragment): lac repressor; lacI; The lac repressor binds to the lac operator to inhibit transcription in E. coli. This inhibition can be relieved by adding lactose or isopropyl-β-D-thiogalactopyranoside (IPTG).
   5058..5646    -  rep_origin     ori: high-copy-number ColE1/pMB1/pBR322/pUC origin of replication
   5817..6677    -  CDS            AmpR: β-lactamase; bla; confers resistance to ampicillin, carbenicillin, and related antibiotics
   6678..6782    -  promoter       AmpR promoter: bla
   6841..6893    -  misc_feature   bom (fragment): basis of mobility region from pBR322
>Addgene plasmid #154846 | str-KDEL_Stx5LdeltaER-SBP-mCitrine | addgene full sequence | sequence record 348286 | Addgene NGS Result
GACATTGATTATTGACTAGTTATTAATAGTAATCAATTACGGGGTCATTAGTTCATAGCCCATATATGGA
GTTCCGCGTTACATAACTTACGGTAAATGGCCCGCCTGGCTGACCGCCCAACGACCCCCGCCCATTGACG
TCAATAATGACGTATGTTCCCATAGTAACGCCAATAGGGACTTTCCATTGACGTCAATGGGTGGAGTATT
TACGGTAAACTGCCCACTTGGCAGTACATCAAGTGTATCATATGCCAAGTACGCCCCCTATTGACGTCAA
TGACGGTAAATGGCCCGCCTGGCATTATGCCCAGTACATGACCTTATGGGACTTTCCTACTTGGCAGTAC
ATCTACGTATTAGTCATCGCTATTACCATGGTGATGCGGTTTTGGCAGTACATCAATGGGCGTGGATAGC
GGTTTGACTCACGGGGATTTCCAAGTCTCCACCCCATTGACGTCAATGGGAGTTTGTTTTGGCACCAAAA
TCAACGGGACTTTCCAAAATGTCGTAACAACTCCGCCCCATTGACGCAAATGGGCGGTAGGCGTGTACGG
TGGGAGGTCTATATAAGCAGAGCTCTCTGGCTAACTAGAGAACCCACTGCTTACTGGCTTATCGAAATTA
ATACGACTCACTATAGGGAGACCCAAGCTTGGTACCGAGCTCGGATCGATATCTGCGGCCTAGCTAGCGC
TTAAGGCCTGTTAACCGGTATGGATGTATGCGTCCGTCTTGCCCTGTGGCTCCTCTGGGGACTCCTCCTG
CACCAGGGCCAGAGCCTCAGCCATAGTCACAGTGAGAAGGCGACAGGAACCAGCTCGGGCGCCGGTTTAA
ACGACCCTAGCAAAGACTCAAAAGCTCAGGTGTCCGCTGCCGAGGCTGGCATTACTGGAACATGGTACAA
TCAGCTCGGGAGCACCTTTATTGTGACTGCTGGAGCCGATGGAGCCCTCACCGGAACATACGAATCTGCT
GTGGGAAACGCCGAATCACGGTACGTCCTCACTGGCCGATACGATAGTGCCCCTGCCACCGACGGATCTG
GGACTGCCCTGGGATGGACTGTCGCTTGGAAAAACAACTACCGGAATGCTCATTCTGCCACAACATGGAG
TGGACAGTACGTGGGAGGCGCTGAGGCTAGAATCAATACACAGTGGCTGCTCACATCTGGCACAACCGAG
GCAAATGCTTGGAAATCCACCCTGGTGGGACATGACACATTCACCAAAGTGAAACCCTCCGCCGCTTCAA
TCGATGCCGCCAAAAAAGCCGGAGTCAACAACGGCAATCCTCTGGATGCCGTCCAGCAGCTCGGACCGAA
AGATGAACTGTGAGCGGCCGCATAGATAACTGATCCAGTGTGCTGGAATTAATTCGCTGTCTGCGAGGGC
CAGCTGTTGGGGTGAGTACTCCCTCTCAAAAGCGGGCATGACTTCTGCGCTAAGATTGTCAGTTTCCAAA
AACGAGGAGGATTTGATATTCACCTGGCCCGCGGTGATGCCTTTGAGGGTGGCCGCGTCCATCTGGTCAG
AAAAGACAATCTTTTTGTTGTCAAGCTTGAGGTGTGGCAGGCTTGAGATCTGGCCATACACTTGAGTGAC
AATGACATCCACTTTGCCTTTCTCTCCACAGGTGTCCACTCCCAGGTCCAACTGCAGGTCGAGCATGCAT
CTAGGGCGGCCAATTCCGCCCCTCTCCCCCCCCCCCTCTCCCTCCCCCCCCCCTAACGTTACTGGCCGAA
GCCGCTTGGAATAAGGCCGGTGTGCGTTTGTCTATATGTTATTTTCCACCATATTGCCGTCTTTTGGCAA
TGTGAGGGCCCGGAAACCTGGCCCTGTCTTCTTGACGAGCATTCCTAGGGGTCTTTCCCCTCTCGCCAAA
GGAATGCAAGGTCTGTTGAATGTCGTGAAGGAAGCAGTTCCTCTGGAAGCTTCTTGAAGACAAACAACGT
CTGTAGCGACCCTTTGCAGGCAGCGGAACCCCCCACCTGGCGACAGGTGCCTCTGCGGCCAAAAGCCACG
TGTATAAGATACACCTGCAAAGGCGGCACAACCCCAGTGCCACGTTGTGAGTTGGATAGTTGTGGAAAGA
GTCAAATGGCTCTCCTCAAGCGTATTCAACAAGGGGCTGAAGGATGCCCAGAAGGTACCCCATTGTATGG
GATCTGATCTGGGGCCTCGGTGCACATGCTTTACATGTGTTTAGTCGAGGTTAAAAAAACGTCTAGGCCC
CCCGAACCACGGGGACGTGGTTTTCCTTTGAAAAACACGATGATAAGCTTGCCACAACCCGGGAGGCGCG
CCTACCATGATTCCTGCAGCTGCATACGGGTCTAAGAACACGGATCAGGGTGTCTACCTGGGTCTCTCAA
AGACACAGGTCCTGTCCCCTGCAACTGCTGGCAGTAGCAGCAGCGACATCGCCCCTCTGCCCCCCCCAGT
GACCCTCGTCCCTCCCCCTCCCGACACCGTGTCCTGCCGGGATCGGACCCAGGAGTTTCTGTCTGCCTGC
AAGTCGCTGCAGACCCGTCAGAATGGAATCCAGACAAATAAGCCAGCTTTGCGTGCTGTCCGACAACGCA
GTGAGTTCACCCTCATGGCCAAGCGCATTGGGAAAGACCTTAGCAACACATTTGCCAAGCTGGAGAAGCT
GACAATCTTGGCAAAGCGCAAGTCCCTCTTTGATGATAAAGCAGTGGAAATTGAAGAGCTAACATATATC
ATCAAACAGGACATCAATAGCCTCAACAAACAAATTGCTCAGCTCCAGGATTTCGTGAGAGCCAAGGGCA
GCCAGAGTGGCCGGCACCTGCAGACCCACTCCAACACCATTGTGGTCTCCTTGCAGTCGAAACTGGCTTC
TATGTCCAATGACTTCAAATCGGTTTTAGAAGTGAGGACAGAGAACCTGAAGCAGCAGAGGAGCCGGAGA
GAGCAGTTCTCCCGGGCACCTGTGTCAGCCCTGCCCCTTGCCCCTAACCACCTGGGCGGTGGTGCTGTGG
TTCTGGGGGCAGAGTCCCATGCCTCCAAGGATGTCGCCATCGACATGATGGACTCTCGGACCAGCCAGCA
GCTGCAGCTCATTGACGAGCAGGATTCCTACATCCAGAGTCGGGCAGACACCATGCAGAACATTGAGTCG
ACAATTGTTGAGTTGGGCTCCATCTTTCAGCAGTTGGCACACATGGTTAAGGAACAGGAGGAAACCATTC
AGAGGATCGACGAGAACGTGCTAGGAGCCCAGCTGGACGTTGAGGCCGCCCATTCAGAGATCCTCAAGTA
CTTCCAGTCTGTCACCTCCAACCGGTGGCTCATGGTCAAAATCTTCCTCATCCTCATTGTCTTCTTCATC
ATCTTTGTGGTCTTCCTTGCTCGGGGCGGCAGCGGCGGCAGCACGAATTCCGACGAGAAGACCACTGGTT
GGCGAGGTGGACACGTTGTTGAAGGACTGGCTGGGGAACTTGAACAACTTCGTGCACGACTGGAGCATCA
CCCACAAGGTCAACGTGAACCACCTGCAGGTGCTGTGAGCAAGGGCGAGGAGCTGTTCACCGGCGTGGTG
CCCATCCTGGTGGAGCTGGACGGCGACGTGAACGGCCACAAGTTCAGCGTGAGCGGCGAGGGCGAGGGCG
ACGCCACCTACGGCAAGCTGACCCTGAAGTTCATCTGCACCACCGGCAAGCTGCCCGTGCCCTGGCCCAC
CCTGGTGACCACCTTCGGCTACGGCCTGATGTGCTTCGCCCGCTACCCCGACCACATGAAGCAGCACGAC
TTCTTCAAGAGCGCCATGCCCGAGGGCTACGTGCAGGAGCGCACCATCTTCTTCAAGGACGACGGCAACT
ACAAGACCCGCGCCGAGGTGAAGTTCGAGGGCGACACCCTGGTGAACCGCATCGAGCTGAAGGGCATCGA
CTTCAAGGAGGACGGCAACATCCTGGGCCACAAGCTGGAGTACAACTACAACAGCCACAACGTGTACATC
ATGGCCGACAAGCAGAAGAACGGCATCAAGGTGAACTTCAAGATCCGCCACAACATCGAGGACGGCAGCG
TGCAGCTGGCCGACCACTACCAGCAGAACACCCCCATCGGCGACGGCCCCGTGCTGCTGCCCGACAACCA
CTACCTGAGCTACCAGAGCAAGCTGAGCAAGGACCCCAACGAGAAGCGCGACCACATGGTGCTGCTGGAG
TTCGTGACCGCCGCCGGCATCACCCTGGGCATGGACGAGCTGTACAAGTAAGCGGCCGCGACTCTAGATA
ACTGATCATAATCAGCCATACCACATTTGTAGAGGTTTTACTTGCTTTAAAAAACCTCCCACACCTCCCC
CTGAACCTGAAACATAAAATGAATGCAATTGTTGTTGTTAACTTGTTTATTGCAGCTTATAATGGTTACA
AATAAAGCAATAGCATCACAAATTTCACAAATAAAGCATTTTTTTCACTGCATTCTAGTTGTGGTTTGTC
CAAACTCATCAATGTATCTTAACGCGTCGAGTGCATTCTAGTTGTGGTTTGTCCAAACTCATCAATGTAT
CTTAACGCGTCGAGTGCATTCTAGTTGTGGTTTGTCCAAACTCATCAATGTATCTTATCATGTCTGTATA
CCGTCGACCTCTAGCTAGAGCTTGGCGTAATCATGGTCATAGCTGTTTCCTGTGTGAAATTGTTATCCGC
TCACAATTCCACACAACATACGAGCCGGAAGCATAAAGTGTAAAGCCTGGGGTGCCTAATGAGTGAGCTA
ACTCACATTAATTGCGTTGCGCTCACTGCCCGCTTTCCAGTCGGGAAACCTGTCGTGCCAGCTGCATTAA
TGAATCGGCCAACGCGCGGGGAGAGGCGGTTTGCGTATTGGGCGCTCTTCCGCTTCCTCGCTCACTGACT
CGCTGCGCTCGGTCGTTCGGCTGCGGCGAGCGGTATCAGCTCACTCAAAGGCGGTAATACGGTTATCCAC
AGAATCAGGGGATAACGCAGGAAAGAACATGTGAGCAAAAGGCCAGCAAAAGGCCAGGAACCGTAAAAAG
GCCGCGTTGCTGGCGTTTTTCCATAGGCTCCGCCCCCCTGACGAGCATCACAAAAATCGACGCTCAAGTC
AGAGGTGGCGAAACCCGACAGGACTATAAAGATACCAGGCGTTTCCCCCTGGAAGCTCCCTCGTGCGCTC
TCCTGTTCCGACCCTGCCGCTTACCGGATACCTGTCCGCCTTTCTCCCTTCGGGAAGCGTGGCGCTTTCT
CATAGCTCACGCTGTAGGTATCTCAGTTCGGTGTAGGTCGTTCGCTCCAAGCTGGGCTGTGTGCACGAAC
CCCCCGTTCAGCCCGACCGCTGCGCCTTATCCGGTAACTATCGTCTTGAGTCCAACCCGGTAAGACACGA
CTTATCGCCACTGGCAGCAGCCACTGGTAACAGGATTAGCAGAGCGAGGTATGTAGGCGGTGCTACAGAG
TTCTTGAAGTGGTGGCCTAACTACGGCTACACTAGAAGAACAGTATTTGGTATCTGCGCTCTGCTGAAGC
CAGTTACCTTCGGAAAAAGAGTTGGTAGCTCTTGATCCGGCAAACAAACCACCGCTGGTAGCGGTGGTTT
TTTTGTTTGCAAGCAGCAGATTACGCGCAGAAAAAAAGGATCTCAAGAAGATCCTTTGATCTTTTCTACG
GGGTCTGACGCTCAGTGGAACGAAAACTCACGTTAAGGGATTTTGGTCATGAGATTATCAAAAAGGATCT
TCACCTAGATCCTTTTAAATTAAAAATGAAGTTTTAAATCAATCTAAAGTATATATGAGTAAACTTGGTC
TGACAGTTACCAATGCTTAATCAGTGAGGCACCTATCTCAGCGATCTGTCTATTTCGTTCATCCATAGTT
GCCTGACTCCCCGTCGTGTAGATAACTACGATACGGGAGGGCTTACCATCTGGCCCCAGTGCTGCAATGA
TACCGCGAGACCCACGCTCACCGGCTCCAGATTTATCAGCAATAAACCAGCCAGCCGGAAGGGCCGAGCG
CAGAAGTGGTCCTGCAACTTTATCCGCCTCCATCCAGTCTATTAATTGTTGCCGGGAAGCTAGAGTAAGT
AGTTCGCCAGTTAATAGTTTGCGCAACGTTGTTGCCATTGCTACAGGCATCGTGGTGTCACGCTCGTCGT
TTGGTATGGCTTCATTCAGCTCCGGTTCCCAACGATCAAGGCGAGTTACATGATCCCCCATGTTGTGCAA
AAAAGCGGTTAGCTCCTTCGGTCCTCCGATCGTTGTCAGAAGTAAGTTGGCCGCAGTGTTATCACTCATG
GTTATGGCAGCACTGCATAATTCTCTTACTGTCATGCCATCCGTAAGATGCTTTTCTGTGACTGGTGAGT
ACTCAACCAAGTCATTCTGAGAATAGTGTATGCGGCGACCGAGTTGCTCTTGCCCGGCGTCAATACGGGA
TAATACCGCGCCACATAGCAGAACTTTAAAAGTGCTCATCATTGGAAAACGTTCTTCGGGGCGAAAACTC
TCAAGGATCTTACCGCTGTTGAGATCCAGTTCGATGTAACCCACTCGTGCACCCAACTGATCTTCAGCAT
CTTTTACTTTCACCAGCGTTTCTGGGTGAGCAAAAACAGGAAGGCAAAATGCCGCAAAAAAGGGAATAAG
GGCGACACGGAAATGTTGAATACTCATACTCTTCCTTTTTCAATATTATTGAAGCATTTATCAGGGTTAT
TGTCTCATGAGCGGATACATATTTGAATGTATTTAGAAAAATAAACAAATAGGGGTTCCGCGCACATTTC
CCCGAAAAGTGCCACCTGACGTCGACGGATCGGGAGATCTCCCGATCCCCTATGGTGCACTCTCAGTACA
ATCTGCTCTGATGCCGCATAGTTAAGCCAGTATCTGCTCCCTGCTTGTGTGTTGGAGGTCGCTGAGTAGT
GCGCGAGCAAAATTTAAGCTACAACAAGGCAAGGCTTGACCGACAATTGCATGAAGAATCTGCTTAGGGT
TAGGCGTTTTGCGCTGCTTCGCGATGTACGGGCCAGATATACGCGTT
